>Addgene plasmid #242035 | pNF-KB-Split PS Intein-C tTA | addgene full sequence | sequence record 483142 | Addgene NGS Result
AGTACTAACATACGCTCTCCATCAAAACAAAACGAAACAAAACAAACTAGCAAAATAGGCTGTCCCCAGT
GCAAGTGCAGGTGCCAGAACATTTCTCTGGCCTAACTGGCCGGTACCTGAGCTCGCTAGCGGGAATTTCC
GGGGACTTTCCGGGAATTTCCGGGGACTTTCCGGGAATTTCCAGATCTGGCCTCGGCGGCCAAGCTTAGA
CACTAGAGGGTATATAATGGAAGCTCGACTTCCAGCTTGGCAATCCGGTACTGTTGGTAAAGCCACCGCT
AGCACCATGGCTGGAGACATGAGAGCTGCCAACCTTTGGCCAAGCCCGCTCATGATCAAACGCTCTAAGA
AGAACAGCCTGGCCTTGTCCCTGACGGCCGACCAGATGGTCAGTGCCTTGTTGGATGCTGAGCCCCCCAT
ACTCTATTCCGAGTATGATCCTACCAGACCCTTCAGTGAAGCTTCGATGATGGGCTTACTGACCAACCTG
GCAGACAGGGAGCTGGTTCACATGATCAACTGGGCGAAGAGGGTGCCAGGCTTTGTGGATTTGACCCTCC
ATGATCAGGTCCACCTTCTAGAATGTGCCTGGCTAGAGATCCTGATGATTGGTCTCGTCTGGCGCTCCAT
GGAGCACCCAGTGAAGCTACTGTTTGCTCCTAACTTGCTCTTGGACAGGAACCAGGGAAAATGTGTAGAG
GGCATGGTGGAGATCTTCGACATGCTGCTGGCTACATCATCTCGGTTCCGCATGATGAATCTGCAGGGAG
AGGAGTTTGTGTGCCTCAAATCTATTATTTTGCTTAATTCTGGAGTGTACACATTTCTGTCCAGCACCCT
GAAGTCTCTGGAAGAGAAGGACCATATCCACCGAGTCCTGGACAAGATCACAGACACTTTGATCCACCTG
ATGGCCAAGGCAGGCCTGACCCTGCAGCAGCAGCACCAGCGGCTGGCCCAGCTCCTCCTCATCCTCTCCC
ACATCAGGCACATGAGTAACAAAGGCATGGAGCATCTGTACAGCATGAAGTGCAAGAACGTGGTGCCCCT
CTATGACCTGCTGCTGGAGGCGGCGGACGCCCACCGCCTACATGCGCCCACTAGCCGTGGAGGGGCATCC
GTGGAGGAGACGGACCAAAGCCACTTGGCCACTGCGGGCTCTACTTCATCGCATTCCTTGCAAAAGTATT
ACATCACGGGGGAGGCAGAGGGTTTCCCTGCCACAGCTGGGGGTGGTGGATCAACCGGTGAAATGATGCT
GAAAAAAATCCTGAAAATCGAGGAACTGGATGAACGCGGTACCGGCAGCGGAGGTCATACCTTGTATGCG
CCGGGGGGTTATGACATCATGGGTTACCTCATACAGATCATGAATAGGCCGAACCCACAAGTGGAACTCG
GACCCGTCGATACCTCCTGCGCTCTCATTCTGTGTGACCTTAAGCAGAAGGATACCCCTATCGTGTACGC
CTCCGAGGCATTTCTGTACATGACAGGGTACTCGAACGCCGAAGTGCTGGGACGGAACTGCCGCTTCCTG
CAAAGCCCGGATGGAATGGTGAAGCCTAAGTCAACCCGCAAATACGTGGACTCCAACACTATCAACACCA
TGCGCAAGGCCATTGACCGCAATGCTGAGGTGCAAGTGGAAGTGGTGAACTTCAAGAAGAATGGACAGCG
CTTCGTCAACTTCCTGACTATGATCCCCGTGCGCGACGAGACCGGCGAATATCGGTACAGCATGGGGTTT
CAGTGTGAGACAGAGGGCGGCTCAGGAGGCAGCGGCGGTTCTGGAGGTTCCGGTGGCGGCTCAGGAGGTA
GCGGAGGGTCTCACACTCTTTACGCCCCTGGAGGATACGACATTATGGGATATTTGATTCAGATTATGAA
CCGCCCAAACCCTCAGGTCGAACTGGGGCCTGTGGACACGTCATGTGCCCTGATCCTGTGCGATCTGAAG
CAAAAGGACACTCCGATTGTCTACGCCTCGGAAGCCTTCTTGTATATGACCGGATACAGCAATGCAGAGG
TGCTCGGTAGGAACTGCAGATTCCTGCAGTCCCCCGACGGGATGGTGAAACCAAAGTCCACTCGCAAATA
TGTGGACTCGAACACGATCAATACAATGCGGAAGGCCATCGACCGGAACGCCGAGGTCCAGGTGGAGGTG
GTCAACTTTAAGAAGAACGGCCAGCGGTTCGTGAACTTTCTCACCATGATTCCGGTCCGGGATGAAACCG
GAGAGTACAGATACTCCATGGGATTCCAGTGCGAAACCGAAGGGTCAGGATCCGAACTGATTGATATTGA
AGTTAGCGGTAACCACCTGTTCTATGCCAATGATATTCTGACCCATAATAGCTCGAGCTCTAGATTAGAT
AAAAGTAAAGTGATTAACAGCGCATTAGAGCTGCTTAATGAGGTCGGAATCGAAGGTTTAACAACCCGTA
AACTCGCCCAGAAGCTAGGTGTAGAGCAGCCTACATTGTATTGGCATGTAAAAAATAAGCGGGCTTTGCT
CGACGCCTTAGCCATTGAGATGTTAGATAGGCACCATACTCACTTTTGCCCTTTAGAAGGGGAAAGCTGG
CAAGATTTTTTACGTAATAACGCTAAAAGTTTTAGATGTGCTTTACTAAGTCATCGCGATGGAGCAAAAG
TACATTTAGGTACACGGCCTACAGAAAAACAGTATGAAACTCTCGAAAATCAATTAGCCTTTTTATGCCA
ACAAGGTTTTTCACTAGAGAATGCATTATATGCACTCAGCGCTGTGGGGCATTTTACTTTAGGTTGCGTA
TTGGAAGATCAAGAGCATCAAGTCGCTAAAGAAGAAAGGGAAACACCTACTACTGATAGTATGCCGCCAT
TATTACGACAAGCTATCGAATTATTTGATCACCAAGGTGCAGAGCCAGCCTTCTTATTCGGCCTTGAATT
GATCATATGCGGATTAGAAAAACAACTTAAATGTGAAAGTGGGTCCGCGTACAGCCGCGCGCGTACGAAA
AACAATTACGGGTCTACCATCGAGGGCCTGCTCGATCTCCCGGACGACGACGCCCCCGAAGAGGCGGGGC
TGGCGGCTCCGCGCCTGTCCTTTCTCCCCGCGGGACACACGCGCAGACTGTCTACGGCCCCCCCGACCGA
TGTCAGCCTGGGGGACGAGCTCCACTTAGACGGCGAGGACGTGGCGATGGCGCATGCCGACGCGCTAGAC
GATTTCGATCTGGACATGTTGGGGGACGGGGATTCCCCGGGTCCGGGATTTACCCCCCACGACTCCGCCC
CCTACGGCGCTCTGGATATGGCCGACTTCGAGTTTGAGCAGATGTTTACCGATGCCCTTGGAATTGACGA
GTACGGTGGGGAATTCGGTAGCGGCGAGGGCAGAGGAAGTCTGCTAACATGCGGTGATGTCGAGGAGAAT
CCTGGCCCAATGGTGAGCAAGGGCGAGGAGGATAACATGGCCATCATCAAGGAGTTCATGCGCTTCAAGG
TGCACATGGAGGGCTCCGTGAACGGCCACGAGTTCGAGATCGAGGGCGAGGGCGAGGGCCGCCCCTACGA
GGGCACCCAGACCGCCAAGCTGAAGGTGACCAAGGGTGGCCCCCTGCCCTTCGCCTGGGACATCCTGTCC
CCTCAGTTCATGTACGGCTCCAAGGCCTACGTGAAGCACCCCGCCGACATCCCCGACTACTTGAAGCTGT
CCTTCCCCGAGGGCTTCAAGTGGGAGCGCGTGATGAACTTCGAGGACGGCGGCGTGGTGACCGTGACCCA
GGACTCCTCCCTGCAGGACGGCGAGTTCATCTACAAGGTGAAGCTGCGCGGCACCAACTTCCCCTCCGAC
GGCCCCGTAATGCAGAAGAAGACCATGGGCTGGGAGGCCTCCTCCGAGCGGATGTACCCCGAGGACGGCG
CCCTGAAGGGCGAGATCAAGCAGAGGCTGAAGCTGAAGGACGGCGGCCACTACGACGCTGAGGTCAAGAC
CACCTACAAGGCCAAGAAGCCCGTGCAGCTGCCCGGCGCCTACAACGTCAACATCAAGTTGGACATCACC
TCCCACAACGAGGACTACACCATCGTGGAACAGTACGAACGCGCCGAGGGCCGCCACTCCACCGGCGGCA
TGGACGAGCTGTACAAGTAAAGCGGCCGCGACTCTAGATCATAATCAGCCATACCACATTTGTAGAGGTT
TTACTTGCTTTAAAAAACCTCCCACACCTCCCCCTGAACCTGAAACATAAAATGAATGCAATTGTTGTTG
TTAACTTGTTTATTGCAGCTTATAATGGTTACAAATAAAGCAATAGCATCACAAATTTCACAAATAAAGC
ATTTTTTTCACTGCATTCTAGTTGTGGTTTGTCCAAACTCATCAATGTATCTTAAGGCGTAAATTGTAAG
CGTTAATATTTTGTTAAAATTCGCGTTAAATTTTTGTTAAATCAGCTCATTTTTTAACCAATAGGCCGAA
ATCGGCAAAATCCCTTATAAATCAAAAGAATAGACCGAGATAGGGT
[37 nt withheld, positions 4527-4563]
AAAGAACGTGGACTCCAACGTCAAAGG
[49 nt withheld, positions 4591-4639]
T
[91 nt withheld, positions 4641-4731]
G
[124 nt withheld, positions 4733-4856]
CAGGTGGCACTTTTCGGGGAAATGTGCGCGGAACCCCTATTTGTTTATTTTTCTAAATACATTCAAATAT
GTATCCGCTCATGAGACAATAACCCTGATAAATGCTTCAATAATATTGAAAAAGGAAGAGTCCTGAGGCG
GAAAGAACCAGCTGTGGAATGTGTGTCAGTTAGGGTGTGGAAAGTCCCCAGGCTCCCCAGCAGGCAGAAG
TATGCAAAGCATGCATCTCAATTAGTCAGCAACCAGGTGTGGAAAGTCCCCAGGCTCCCCAGCAGGCAGA
AGTATGCAAAGCATGCATCTCAATTAGTCAGCAACCATAGTCCCGCCCCTAACTCCGCCCATCCCGCCCC
TAACTCCGCCCAGTTCCGCCCATTCTCCGCCCCATGGCTGACTAATTTTTTTTATTTATGCAGAGGCCGA
GGCCGCCTCGGCCTCTGAGCTATTCCAGAAGTAGTGAGGAGGCTTTTTTGGAGGCCTAGGCTTTTGCAAA
GATCGATCAAGAGACAGGATGAGGATCGTTTCGCATGATTGAACAAGATGGATTGCACGCAGGTTCTCCG
GCCGCTTGGGTGGAGAGGCTATTCGGCTATGACTGGGCACAACAGACAATCGGCTGCTCTGATGCCGCCG
TGTTCCGGCTGTCAGCGCAGGGGCGCCCGGTTCTTTTTGTCAAGACCGACCTGTCCGGTGCCCTGAATGA
ACTGCAAGACGAGGCAGCGCGGCTATCGTGGCTGGCCACGACGGGCGTTCCTTGCGCAGCTGTGCTCGAC
GTTGTCACTGAAGCGGGAAGGGACTGGCTGCTATTGGGCGAAGTGCCGGGGCAGGATCTCCTGTCATCTC
ACCTTGCTCCTGCCGAGAAAGTATCCATCATGGCTGATGCAATGCGGCGGCTGCATACGCTTGATCCGGC
TACCTGCCCATTCGACCACCAAGCGAAACATCGCATCGAGCGAGCACGTACTCGGATGGAAGCCGGTCTT
GTCGATCAGGATGATCTGGACGAAGAGCATCAGGGGCTCGCGCCAGCCGAACTGTTCGCCAGGCTCAAGG
CGAGCATGCCCGACGGCGAGGATCTCGTCGTGACCCATGGCGATGCCTGCTTGCCGAATATCATGGTGGA
AAATGGCCGCTTTTCTGGATTCATCGACTGTGGCCGGCTGGGTGTGGCGGACCGCTATCAGGACATAGCG
TTGGCTACCCGTGATATTGCTGAAGAGCTTGGCGGCGAATGGGCTGACCGCTTCCTCGTGCTTTACGGTA
TCGCCGCTCCCGATTCGCAGCGCATCGCCTTCTATCGCCTTCTTGACGAGTTCTTCTGAGCGGGACTCTG
GGGTTCGAAATGACCGACCAAGCGACGCCCAACCTGCCATCACGAGATTTCGATTCCACCGCCGCCTTCT
ATGAAAGGTTGGGCTTCGGAATCGTTTTCCGGGACGCCGGCTGGATGATCCTCCAGCGCGGGGATCTCAT
GCTGGAGTTCTTCGCCCACCCTAGGGGGAGGCTAACTGAAACACGGAAGGAGACAATACCGGAAGGAACC
CGCGCTATGACGGCAATAAAAAGACAGAATAAAACGCACGGTGTTGGGTCGTTTGTTCATAAACGCGGGG
TTCGGTCCCAGGGCTGGCACTCTGTCGATACCCCACCGAGACCCCATTGGGGCCAATACGCCCGCGTTTC
TTCCTTTTCCCCACCCCACCCCCCAAGTTCGGGTGAAGGCCCAGGGCTCGCAGCCAACGTCGGGGCGGCA
GGCCCTGCCATAGCCTCAGGTTACTCATATATACTTTAGATTGATTTAAAACTTCATTTTTAATTTAAAA
GGATCTAGGTGAAGATCCTTTTTGATAATCTCATGACCAAAATCCCTTAACGTGAGTTTTCGTTCCACTG
AGCGTCAGACCCCGTAGAAAAGATCAAAGGATCTTCTTGAGATCCTTTTTTTCTGCGCGTAATCTGCTGC
TTGCAAACAAAAAAACCACCGCTACCAGCGGTGGTTTGTTTGCCGGATCAAGAGCTACCAACTCTTTTTC
CGAAGGTAACTGGCTTCAGCAGAGCGCAGATACCAAATACTGTTCTTCTAGTGTAGCCGTAGTTAGGCCA
CCACTTCAAGAACTCTGTAGCACCGCCTACATACCTCGCTCTGCTAATCCTGTTACCAGTGGCTGCTGCC
AGTGGCGATAAGTCGTGTCTTACCGGGTTGGACTCAAGACGATAGTTACCGGATAAGGCGCAGCGGTCGG
GCTGAACGGGGGGTTCGTGCACACAGCCCAGCTTGGAGCGAACGACCTACACCGAACTGAGATACCTACA
GCGTGAGCTATGAGAAAGCGCCACGCTTCCCGAAGGGAGAAAGGCGGACAGGTATCCGGTAAGCGGCAGG
GTCGGAACAGGAGAGCGCACGAGGGAGCTTCCAGGGGGAAACGCCTGGTATCTTTATAGTCCTGTCGGGT
TTCGCCACCTCTGACTTGAGCGTCGATTTTTGTGATGCTCGTCAGGGGGGCGGAGCCTATGGAAAAACGC
CAGCAACGCGGCCTTTTTACGGTTCCTGGCCTTTTGCTGGCCTTTTGCTCACATGTTCTTTCCTGCGTTA
TCCCCTGATTCTGTGGATAACCGTATTACCGCCATGCATTAGTTATTAAT
Features (pLannotate 1.2.2; 17 found; start..end, strand, type, name):
      7..98      +  misc_feature   pause site: RNA polymerase II transcriptional pause signal from the human α2 globin gene
    214..245     +  promoter       minP: minimal TATA-box promoter with low basal activity
    290..1225    +  CDS            ERT2: mutated ligand-binding domain of the human estrogen receptor (Feil et al., 1997)
   1832..2281    +  CDS            pMag: "positive Magnet" variant of an N-terminally truncated Vivid (VVD) blue light photoreceptor from Neurospora crassa (Kawano et al., 2015) rapidly heterodimerizes with nMagHigh1 upon blue light irradiation to form a complex with slow switch-off kinetics
   2369..2985    +  CDS            TetR (fragment): tetracycline repressor TetR; tetR from transposon Tn10; TetR binds to the tetracycline operator tetO to inhibit transcription. This inhibition can be relieved by adding tetracycline or doxycycline.
   3137..3370    +  CDS            VP16 AD: transcriptional activation domain of herpes simplex virus protein VP16 (Triezenberg et al., 1988; Cousens et al., 1989); UL48
   3440..4147    +  CDS            mCherry: mCherry is a basic (constitutively fluorescent) red fluorescent protein published in 2004, derived from Discosoma sp.. It is reported to be a very rapidly-maturing monomer with low acid sensitivity.
   4167..4250    +  CDS            large T antigen (fragment): large T antigen from SV40 (simian virus 40)
   4273..4394    +  polyA_signal   SV40 poly(A) signal: SV40 polyadenylation signal
   4428..4856    -  rep_origin     f1 ori (sequence partly withheld): f1 bacteriophage origin of replication; arrow indicates direction of (+) strand synthesis
   4883..4987    +  promoter       AmpR promoter: bla
   4989..5346    +  promoter       SV40 promoter: SV40 enhancer and early promoter
   5381..6175    +  CDS            NeoR/KanR: aminoglycoside phosphotransferase from Tn5; aph(3')-II (or nptII); confers resistance to neomycin, kanamycin, and G418 (Geneticin®)
   6196..6348    +  CDS            ble (fragment): BLE_KLEPN - Experimental evidence at protein level: Swiss-Prot protein existence level 1. Binding protein with a strong affinity to the bleomycin family of antibiotics. Binds to CL990; an antimitotic-antibiotic compound. From Klebsiella pneumoniae.
   6407..6454    +  polyA_signal   HSV TK poly(A) signal: herpes simplex virus thymidine kinase polyadenylation signal (Cole and Stacy, 1985)
   6545..6561    -  polyA_signal   bGH poly(A) signal (fragment): bovine growth hormone polyadenylation signal
   6783..7371    +  rep_origin     ori: high-copy-number ColE1/pMB1/pBR322/pUC origin of replication
