[The description below was written by a language model from this plasmid's Addgene catalogue record and pLannotate feature annotations shown in this document.]
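Description:
pNF-KB-Split PS Intein-C tTA is a mammalian expression plasmid built on the mEGFP-N1 backbone, in which the original CMV promoter was replaced by an NF-κB-responsive promoter taken from a commercial NF-κB response-element luciferase reporter vector. The annotated sequence (about 7.5 kb) shows the expected architecture for such a promoter: an upstream RNA polymerase II transcriptional pause site that limits read-through, followed by a minimal TATA-box promoter with low basal activity. The response elements themselves are not separately annotated. The plasmid replicates in E. coli at high copy from a ColE1/pUC-type origin and is selected with kanamycin. The NeoR/KanR gene is driven by tandem bacterial (AmpR) and SV40 early promoters and ends in an HSV TK polyadenylation signal, so it can also support G418 selection in mammalian cells. An f1 origin is present as well.

The synthetic insert encodes the C-terminal half of a blue-light-controlled split photoswitchable intein system for reconstituting the tetracycline transactivator tTA. According to the record, it is arranged as IntC1, linker, VVD, linker, VVD, linker, IntC, a short SSS junction, tTA sequence, then T2A and mCherry, terminated by the SV40 poly(A) signal. The feature table partly supports this, detecting a Vivid-derived photoreceptor domain (called as pMag), a TetR fragment, the VP16 activation domain and mCherry. It also reports an ERT2 ligand-binding domain near the start of the reading frame, which the catalogue description does not mention, so that discrepancy is left unresolved here. The T2A peptide releases mCherry as a separate marker of cells in which NF-κB signalling has switched on the cassette. Used together with a partner construct carrying the N-terminal half, it is intended to make tTA-driven gene expression depend on both NF-κB activity and blue light.
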