Addgene plasmid #242035: pNF-KB-Split PS Intein-C tTA
Purpose: C-terminal segment of a blue-light-controlled split PS Intein tTA gene expression system, co-expressing mCherry under an NF-KB-inducible promoter
Depositing lab: Vladislav Verkhusha. Depositing organization: Albert Einstein College of Medicine. Publication: Photoswitchable intein for light control of covalent protein binding and cleavage. Baloban M, Manoilov KY, Karasev MM, Verkhusha VV, Shcherbakova DM. Nat Commun. 2025 Sep 11;16(1):8263. doi: 10.1038/s41467-025-63595-9. PubMed 40935816.
Backbone
  Vector backbone: mEGFP-N1
  Backbone size w/o insert (bp): 3628
  Vector type: Mammalian Expression
Growth in bacteria
  Bacterial resistance: Kanamycin, 50 μg/mL
  Growth temperature: 37°C
  Growth strain: DH5alpha
  Copy number: High Copy
Gene/Insert
  Gene/Insert name: Split PS Intein-C tTA (alt name: IntC1-Linker 1-VVD-Linker 2-VVD-Linker 3-IntC-SSS-tTA--T2A-mCherry)
  Species: Synthetic
  Insert size (bp): 3868
  Mutation: The CMV promoter in the original vector was replaced with the NF-KB promoter, which was amplified from the pNL3.2.NF-KB-RE[NlucP/NF-KB-RE/Hygro] vector.
  Promoter: NF-KB
  Tag / fusion protein: mCherry (C terminal on insert)
  Cloning method: Restriction Enzyme; 5′ cloning site NheI (not destroyed); 3′ cloning site NotI (not destroyed)
  Sequencing primers: 5′ pBR322ori-F; 3′ SV40pA-R
Terms and licenses: Academic/Nonprofit Terms; Industry Terms: Not Available to Industry
How to cite: pNF-KB-Split PS Intein-C tTA was a gift from Vladislav Verkhusha (Addgene plasmid # 242035 ; http://n2t.net/addgene:242035 ; RRID:Addgene_242035)
